>Addgene plasmid #42760 | TAL3297 | depositor partial sequence | sequence record 57880 | TAL3297 sequence 2430 bps
TCTAGAGCTAGCACCATGGACTACAAAGACCATGACGGTGATTATAAAGATCATGACATCGATTACAAGG
ATGACGATGACAAGATGGCCCCCAAGAAGAAGAGGAAGGTGGGCATTCACCGCGGGGTACCTATGGTGGA
CTTGAGGACACTCGGTTATTCGCAACAGCAACAGGAGAAAATCAAGCCTAAGGTCAGGAGCACCGTCGCG
CAACACCACGAGGCGCTTGTGGGGCATGGCTTCACTCATGCGCATATTGTCGCGCTTTCACAGCACCCTG
CGGCGCTTGGGACGGTGGCTGTCAAATACCAAGATATGATTGCGGCCCTGCCCGAAGCCACGCACGAGGC
AATTGTAGGGGTCGGTAAACAGTGGTCGGGAGCGCGAGCACTTGAGGCGCTGCTGACTGTGGCGGGTGAG
CTTAGGGGGCCTCCGCTCCAGCTCGACACCGGGCAGCTGCTGAAGATCGCGAAGAGAGGGGGAGTAACAG
CGGTAGAGGCAGTGCACGCCTGGCGCAATGCGCTCACCGGGGCCCCCTTGAACCTGACCCCAGACCAGGT
AGTCGCAATCGCGTCAAACGGAGGGGGAAAGCAAGCCCTGGAAACCGTGCAAAGGTTGTTGCCGGTCCTT
TGTCAAGACCACGGCCTTACACCGGAGCAAGTCGTGGCCATTGCAAATAATAACGGTGGCAAACAGGCTC
TTGAGACGGTTCAGAGACTTCTCCCAGTTCTCTGTCAAGCCCACGGGCTGACTCCCGATCAAGTTGTAGC
GATTGCGTCCAACGGTGGAGGGAAACAAGCATTGGAGACTGTCCAACGGCTCCTTCCCGTGTTGTGTCAA
GCCCACGGTTTGACGCCTGCACAAGTGGTCGCCATCGCCAGCCATGATGGCGGTAAGCAGGCGCTGGAAA
CAGTACAGCGCCTGCTGCCTGTACTGTGCCAGGATCATGGACTGACCCCAGACCAGGTAGTCGCAATCGC
GTCAAACGGAGGGGGAAAGCAAGCCCTGGAAACCGTGCAAAGGTTGTTGCCGGTCCTTTGTCAAGACCAC
GGCCTTACACCGGAGCAAGTCGTGGCCATTGCAAATAATAACGGTGGCAAACAGGCTCTTGAGACGGTTC
AGAGACTTCTCCCAGTTCTCTGTCAAGCCCACGGGCTGACTCCCGATCAAGTTGTAGCGATTGCGAATAA
CAATGGAGGGAAACAAGCATTGGAGACTGTCCAACGGCTCCTTCCCGTGTTGTGTCAAGCCCACGGTTTG
ACGCCTGCACAAGTGGTCGCCATCGCCTCCAATATTGGCGGTAAGCAGGCGCTGGAAACAGTACAGCGCC
TGCTGCCTGTACTGTGCCAGGATCATGGACTGACCCCAGACCAGGTAGTCGCAATCGCGAACAATAATGG
GGGAAAGCAAGCCCTGGAAACCGTGCAAAGGTTGTTGCCGGTCCTTTGTCAAGACCACGGCCTTACACCG
GAGCAAGTCGTGGCCATTGCAAATAATAACGGTGGCAAACAGGCTCTTGAGACGGTTCAGAGACTTCTCC
CAGTTCTCTGTCAAGCCCACGGGCTGACTCCCGATCAAGTTGTAGCGATTGCGTCGAACATTGGAGGGAA
ACAAGCATTGGAGACTGTCCAACGGCTCCTTCCCGTGTTGTGTCAAGCCCACGGTTTGACGCCTGCACAA
GTGGTCGCCATCGCCAACAACAACGGCGGTAAGCAGGCGCTGGAAACAGTACAGCGCCTGCTGCCTGTAC
TGTGCCAGGATCATGGACTGACCCCAGACCAGGTAGTCGCAATCGCGTCGAACATTGGGGGAAAGCAAGC
CCTGGAAACCGTGCAAAGGTTGTTGCCGGTCCTTTGTCAAGACCACGGCCTTACACCGGAGCAAGTCGTG
GCCATTGCAAATAATAACGGTGGCAAACAGGCTCTTGAGACGGTTCAGAGACTTCTCCCAGTTCTCTGTC
AAGCCCACGGGCTGACTCCCGATCAAGTTGTAGCGATTGCGTCCAACGGTGGAGGGAAACAAGCATTGGA
GACTGTCCAACGGCTCCTTCCCGTGTTGTGTCAAGCCCACGGTTTGACGCCTGCACAAGTGGTCGCCATC
GCCTCGAATGGCGGCGGTAAGCAGGCGCTGGAAACAGTACAGCGCCTGCTGCCTGTACTGTGCCAGGATC
ATGGACTGACACCCGAACAGGTGGTCGCCATTGCTAATAATAACGGAGGACGGCCAGCCTTGGAGTCCAT
CGTAGCCCAATTGTCCAGGCCCGATCCCGCGTTGGCTGCGTTAACGAATGACCATCTGGTGGCGTTGGCA
TGTCTTGGTGGACGACCCGCGCTCGATGCAGTCAAAAAGGGTCTGCCTCATGCTCCCGCATTGATCAAAA
GAACCAACCGGCGGATTCCCGAGAGAACTTCCCATCGAGTCGCGGGATCC
