>Addgene plasmid #42760 | TAL3297 | addgene partial sequence | sequence record 60759 | JDS-TALEN-F 5'-TAGGGGTCGGTAAACAGTGG-3'
TGTGGCGGGTGAGCTTAGGGGGCCTCCGCTCCAGCTCGACACCGGGCAGCTGCTGAAGATCGCGAAGAGA
GGGGGAGTAACAGCGGTAGAGGCAGTGCACGCCTGGCGCAATGCGCTCACCGGGGCCCCCTTGAACCTGA
CCCCAGACCAGGTAGTCGCAATCGCGTCAAACGGAGGGGGAAAGCAAGCCCTGGAAACCGTGCAAAGGTT
GTTGCCGGTCCTTTGTCAAGACCACGGCCTTACACCGGAGCAAGTCGTGGCCATTGCAAATAATAACGGT
GGCAAACAGGCTCTTGAGACGGTTCAGAGACTTCTCCCAGTTCTCTGTCAAGCCCACGGGCTGACTCCCG
ATCAAGTTGTAGCGATTGCGTCCAACGGTGGAGGGAAACAAGCATTGGAGACTGTCCAACGGCTCCTTCC
CGTGTTGTGTCAAGCCCACGGTTTGACGCCTGCACAAGTGGTCGCCATCGCCAGCCATGATGGCGGTAAG
CAGGCGCTGGAAACAGTACAGCGCCTGCTGCCTGTACTGTGCCAGGATCATGGACTGACCCCAGACCAGG
TAGTCGCAATCGCGTCAAACGGAGGGGGAAAGCAAGCCCTGGAAACCGTGCAAAGGTTGTTGCCGGTCCT
TTGTCAAGACCACGGCCTTACACCGGAGCAAGTCGTGGCCATTGCAAATAATAACGGTGGCAAACAGGCT
CTTGAGACGGTTCAGAGACTTCTCCCAGTTCTCTGTCAAGCCCACGGGCTGACTCCCGATCAAGTTGTAG
CGATTGCGAATAACAATGGAGGGAAACAAGCATTGGAGACTGTCCAACGGCTCCTTCCCGTGTTGTGTCA
AGCCCACGGTTTGACGCCTGCACAAGTGGTCGCCATCGCCTCCAATATTGGCGGTAAGCAGGCGCTGGAA
ACAGTACAGCGCCTGCTGCCTGTACTGTGCCAGGATCATGGACTGACCCCAGAC
