[The description below was written by a language model from this plasmid's Addgene catalogue record.]
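Description:
TAL3297 is a TALEN expression plasmid built on the JDS74 backbone, a high-copy, ampicillin-selected vector classed as mammalian expression with a T7 promoter. It encodes the "right" monomer of a TALE nuclease pair designed against the zebrafish (D. rerio) gene IPIP27A, as part of a set of zebrafish community targets. The roughly 1.6 kb insert is the engineered TALE repeat array, whose repeats each specify one base of the intended DNA half-site. It was cloned by restriction enzyme methods into the approximately 6.4 kb backbone, and the cloning sites were destroyed in the process.

The backbone supplies the rest of the open reading frame: an N-terminal 3X Flag tag for detection and a C-terminal wild-type FokI nuclease domain, so the repeat array is expressed as a tagged TALE–FokI fusion. Because FokI must dimerise to cut, this right-hand monomer is meant to be used with a matching left-hand TALEN that binds the opposite strand across a spacer. The pair then introduces a double-strand break whose error-prone repair can produce indel mutations. Transcription in mammalian cells is driven by the CMV promoter, and the BGH reverse sequencing primer suggests a BGH polyadenylation region downstream, although no feature table is provided to confirm this. The T7 designation indicates that the coding sequence can also be transcribed in vitro, which is consistent with mRNA delivery into zebrafish embryos for the targeted gene disruption described in the associated work. The record does not name the origin of replication. The depositor advises checking the plasmid by diagnostic digest before use, a sensible precaution for repetitive TALE arrays.
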