Addgene plasmid #42760: TAL3297
Depositing lab: Keith Joung. Depositing organization: Massachusetts General Hospital. Publication: Targeted gene disruption in somatic zebrafish cells using engineered TALENs. Sander JD, Cade L, Khayter C, Reyon D, Peterson RT, Joung JK, Yeh JR. Nat Biotechnol. 2011 Aug 5;29(8):697-8. doi: 10.1038/nbt.1934. PubMed 21822241.
Backbone
  Vector backbone: JDS74
  Backbone manufacturer: Addgene plasmid #32288
  Backbone size w/o insert (bp): 6447
  Vector type: Mammalian Expression ; T7
Growth in bacteria
  Bacterial resistance: Ampicillin, 100 μg/mL
  Growth temperature: 37°C
  Growth strain: XL1 Blue
  Copy number: High Copy
Gene/Insert
  Gene/Insert name: ZebrafishCommunity-IPIP27A-right (alt name: IPIP27A)
  Species: D. rerio (zebrafish)
  Insert size (bp): 1640
  Promoter: CMV
  Tag / fusion protein: 3X Flag (N terminal on backbone); WT FOKI (C terminal on backbone)
  Cloning method: Restriction Enzyme; 5′ cloning site N/A (destroyed during cloning); 3′ cloning site N/A (destroyed during cloning)
  Sequencing primers: 5′ CMV-F; 3′ BGH-rev
Terms and licenses: Academic/Nonprofit Terms; Industry Terms: Not Available to Industry
Depositor comments: Target binding site: TTGTCTGGAGGAGAGTTG It is strongly recommended that users perform a diagnostic digest to verify this plasmid prior to use. For example, a double digest of the plasmid with BamHI and KpnI should result in two bands at 2.3kb and 5.8kb.
How to cite: TAL3297 was a gift from Keith Joung (Addgene plasmid # 42760 ; http://n2t.net/addgene:42760 ; RRID:Addgene_42760)
